>Addgene plasmid #244730 | CL20_mEGFP_FOidr_178 | addgene full sequence | sequence record 488198 | Addgene NGS Result
AAAAAAAAGCGAATGCTGGAATCTGGCTTGCCGGAGATGAATGATCCGTACGTTCTGTCCCCGGAGGACG
ACGACGACCATCAGAAAGATGGCTGAACCGGTTCTAGATAAGATTACGGTACCTTTAAGACCAATGACTT
ACAAGGCAGCTGTAGATCTTAGCCACTTTTTAAAAGAAAAGGGGGGACTGGAAGGGCTAATTCACTCCCA
AAGAAGACAAGATCTGCTTTTTGCCTGTACTGGGTCTCTCTGGTTAGACCAGATCTGAGCCTGGGAGCTC
TCTGGCTAACTAGGGAACCCACTGCTTAAGCCTCAATAAAGCTTCAGCTGCTCGAGCTAGCAGATCTTTT
TCCCTCTGCCAAAAATTATGGGGACATCATGAAGCCCCTTGAGCATCTGACTTCTGGCTAATAAAGGAAA
TTTATTTTCATTGCAATAGTGTGTTGGAATTTTTTGTGTCTCTCACTCGGAAGGACATATGGGAGGGCAA
ATCATTTAAAACATCAGAATGAGTATTTGGTTTAGAGTTTGGCAACATATGCCCATATGCTGGCTGCCAT
GAACAAAGGTTGGCTATAAAGAGGTCATCAGTATATGAAACAGCCCCCTGCTGTCCATTCCTTATTCCAT
AGAAAAGCCTTGACTTGAGGTTAGATTTTTTTTATATTTTGTTTTGTGTTATTTTTTTCTTTAACATCCC
TAAAATTTTCCTTACATGTTTTACTAGCCAGATTTTTCCTCCTCTCCTGACTACTCCCAGTCATAGCTGT
CCCTCTTCTCTTATGGAGATCCCTCGACCTGCAGCCCAAGCTTGGCGTAATCATGGTCATAGCTGTTTCC
TGTGTGAAATTGTTATCCGCTCACAATTCCACACAACATACGAGCCGGAAGCATAAAGTGTAAAGCCTGG
GGTGCCTAATGAGTGAGCTAACTCACATTAATTGCGTTGCGCTCACTGCCCGCTTTCCAGTCGGGAAACC
TGTCGTGCCAGCGGATCCGCATCTCAATTAGTCAGCAACCATAGTCCCGCCCCTAACTCCGCCCATCCCG
CCCCTAACTCCGCCCAGTTCCGCCCATTCTCCGCCCCATGGCTGACTAATTTTTTTTATTTATGCAGAGG
CCGAGGCCGCCTCGGCCTCTGAGCTATTCCAGAAGTAGTGAGGAGGCTTTTTTGGAGGCCTAGGCTTTTG
CAAAAAGCTAACTTGTTTATTGCAGCTTATAATGGTTACAAATAAAGCAATAGCATCACAAATTTCACAA
ATAAAGCATTTTTTTCACTGCATTCTAGTTGTGGTTTGTCCAAACTCATCAATGTATCTTATCATGTCTG
GATCCGCTGCATTAATGAATCGGCCAACGCGCGGGGAGAGGCGGTTTGCGTATTGGGCGCTCTTCCGCTT
CCTCGCTCACTGACTCGCTGCGCTCGGTCGTTCGGCTGCGGCGAGCGGTATCAGCTCACTCAAAGGCGGT
AATACGGTTATCCACAGAATCAGGGGATAACGCAGGAAAGAACATGTGAGCAAAAGGCCAGCAAAAGGCC
AGGAACCGTAAAAAGGCCGCGTTGCTGGCGTTTTTCCATAGGCTCCGCCCCCCTGACGAGCATCACAAAA
ATCGACGCTCAAGTCAGAGGTGGCGAAACCCGACAGGACTATAAAGATACCAGGCGTTTCCCCCTGGAAG
CTCCCTCGTGCGCTCTCCTGTTCCGACCCTGCCGCTTACCGGATACCTGTCCGCCTTTCTCCCTTCGGGA
AGCGTGGCGCTTTCTCATAGCTCACGCTGTAGGTATCTCAGTTCGGTGTAGGTCGTTCGCTCCAAGCTGG
GCTGTGTGCACGAACCCCCCGTTCAGCCCGACCGCTGCGCCTTATCCGGTAACTATCGTCTTGAGTCCAA
CCCGGTAAGACACGACTTATCGCCACTGGCAGCAGCCACTGGTAACAGGATTAGCAGAGCGAGGTATGTA
GGCGGTGCTACAGAGTTCTTGAAGTGGTGGCCTAACTACGGCTACACTAGAAGAACAGTATTTGGTATCT
GCGCTCTGCTGAAGCCAGTTACCTTCGGAAAAAGAGTTGGTAGCTCTTGATCCGGCAAACAAACCACCGC
TGGTAGCGGTGGTTTTTTTGTTTGCAAGCAGCAGATTACGCGCAGAAAAAAAGGATCTCAAGAAGATCCT
TTGATCTTTTCTACGGGGTCTGACGCTCAGTGGAACGAAAACTCACGTTAAGGGATTTTGGTCATGAGAT
TATCAAAAAGGATCTTCACCTAGATCCTTTTAAATTAAAAATGAAGTTTTAAATCAATCTAAAGTATATA
TGAGTAAACTTGGTCTGACAGTTACCAATGCTTAATCAGTGAGGCACCTATCTCAGCGATCTGTCTATTT
CGTTCATCCATAGTTGCCTGACTCCCCGTCGTGTAGATAACTACGATACGGGAGGGCTTACCATCTGGCC
CCAGTGCTGCAATGATACCGCGAGACCCACGCTCACCGGCTCCAGATTTATCAGCAATAAACCAGCCAGC
CGGAAGGGCCGAGCGCAGAAGTGGTCCTGCAACTTTATCCGCCTCCATCCAGTCTATTAATTGTTGCCGG
GAAGCTAGAGTAAGTAGTTCGCCAGTTAATAGTTTGCGCAACGTTGTTGCCATTGCTACAGGCATCGTGG
TGTCACGCTCGTCGTTTGGTATGGCTTCATTCAGCTCCGGTTCCCAACGATCAAGGCGAGTTACATGATC
CCCCATGTTGTGCAAAAAAGCGGTTAGCTCCTTCGGTCCTCCGATCGTTGTCAGAAGTAAGTTGGCCGCA
GTGTTATCACTCATGGTTATGGCAGCACTGCATAATTCTCTTACTGTCATGCCATCCGTAAGATGCTTTT
CTGTGACTGGTGAGTACTCAACCAAGTCATTCTGAGAATAGTGTATGCGGCGACCGAGTTGCTCTTGCCC
GGCGTCAATACGGGATAATACCGCGCCACATAGCAGAACTTTAAAAGTGCTCATCATTGGAAAACGTTCT
TCGGGGCGAAAACTCTCAAGGATCTTACCGCTGTTGAGATCCAGTTCGATGTAACCCACTCGTGCACCCA
ACTGATCTTCAGCATCTTTTACTTTCACCAGCGTTTCTGGGTGAGCAAAAACAGGAAGGCAAAATGCCGC
AAAAAAGGGAATAAGGGCGACACGGAAATGTTGAATACTCATACTCTTCCTTTTTCAATATTATTGAAGC
ATTTATCAGGGTTATTGTCTCATGAGCGGATACATATTTGAATGTATTTAGAAAAATAAACAAATAGGGG
TTCCGCGCACATTTCCCCGAAAAGTGCCACCTGGGTCGACATTGATTATTGACTAGTTATTAATAGTAAT
CAATTACGGGGTCATTAGTTCATAGCCCATATATGGAGTTCCGCGTTACATAACTTACGGTAAATGGCCC
GCCTGGCTGACCGCCCAACGACCCCCGCCCATTGACGTCAATAATGACGTATGTTCCCATAGTAACGCCA
ATAGGGACTTTCCATTGACGTCAATGGGTGGAGTATTTACGGTAAACTGCCCACTTGGCAGTACATCAAG
TGTATCATATGCCAAGTACGCCCCCTATTGACGTCAATGACGGTAAATGGCCCGCCTGGCATTATGCCCA
GTACATGACCTTATGGGACTTTCCTACTTGGCAGTACATCTACGTATTAGTCATCGCTATTACCATGGGA
GGCGTGGCCTGGGCGGGACTGGGGAGTGGCGAGCCCTCAGATCCTGCATATAAGCAGCTGCTTTTTGCCT
GTACTGGGTCTCTCTGGTTAGACCAGATCTGAGCCTGGGAGCTCTCTGGCTAACTAGGGAACCCACTGCT
TAAGCCTCAATAAAGCTTGCCTTGAGTGCTTCAAGTAGTGTGTGCCCGTCTGTTGTGTGACTCTGGTAAC
TAGAGATCCCTCAGACCCTTTTAGTCAGTGTGGAAAATCTCTAGCAGTGGCGCCCGAACAGGGACTTGAA
AGCGAAAGGGAAACCAGAGGAGCTCTCTCGACGCAGGACTCGGCTTGCTGAAGCGCGCACGGCAAGAGGC
GAGGGGCGGCGACTGGTGAGTACGCCAAAAATTTTGACTAGCGGAGGCTAGAAGGAGAGAGATGGGTGCG
AGAGCGTCAGTATTAAGCGGGGGAGAATTAGATCGCGATGGGAAAAAATTCGGTTAAGGCCAGGGGGAAA
GAAAAAATATAAATTAAAACATATAGTATGGGCAAGCAGGGAGCTAGAACGATTCGCAGTTAATACTGGC
CTGTTAGAAACATCAGAAGGCTGTAGACAAATACTGGGACAGCTACAACCATCCCTTCAGACAGGATCAG
AAGAACTTAGATCATTATATAATACAGTAGCAACCCTCTATTGTGTGCATCAAAGGATAGAGATAAAAGA
CACCAAGGAAGCTTTAGACAAGATAGAGGAAGAGCAAAACAAAAGTAAGAAAAAAGCACAGCAAGCAGCA
GGATCTTCAGACCTGGAAATTCCCTACAATCCCCAAAGTCAAGGAGTAGTAGAATCTATGAATAAAGAAT
TAAAGAAAATTATAGGACAGGTAAGAGATCAGGCTGAACATCTTAAGACAGCAGTACAAATGGCAGTATT
CATCCACAATTTTAAAAGAAAAGGGGGGATTGGGGGGTACAGTGCAGGGGAAAGAATAGTAGACATAATA
GCAACAGACATACAAACTAAAGAATTACAAAAACAAATTACAAAAATTCAAAATTTTCGGGTTTATTACA
GGGACAGCAGAAATCCACTTTGGAAAGGACCAGCAAAGCTCCTCTGGAAAGGTGAAGGGGCAGTAGTAAT
ACAAGATAATAGTGACATAAAAGTAGTGCCAAGAAGAAAAGCAAAGATCATTAGGGATTATGGAAAACAG
ATGGCAGGTGATGATTGTGTGGCAAGTAGACAGGATGAGGATTAGAACATGGAAAAGTTTAGTAAAACAC
CATAAGGAGGAGATATGAGGGACAATTGGAGAAGTGAATTATATAAATATAAAGTAGTAAAAATTGAACC
ATTAGGAGTAGCACCCACCAAGGCAAAGAGAAGAGTGGTGCAGAGAGAAAAAAGAGCAGTGGGAATAGGA
GCTTTGTTCCTTGGGTTCTTGGGAGCAGCAGGAAGCACTATGGGCGCAGCGTCAATGACGCTGACGGTAC
AGGCCAGACAATTATTGTCTGGTATAGTGCAGCAGCAGAACAATTTGCTGAGGGCTATTGAGGCGCAACA
GCATCTGTTGCAACTCACAGTCTGGGGCATCAAGCAGCTCCAGGCAAGAATCCTGGCTGTGGAAAGATAC
CTAAAGGATCAACAGCTCCTGGGGATTTGGGGTTGCTCTGGAAAACTCATTTGCACCACTGCTGTGCCTT
GGAATGCTAGTTGGAGTAATAAATCTCTGGAACAGATTTGGAATCACACGACCTGGATGGAGTGGGACAG
AGAAATTAACAATTACACAAGCTTAATACACTCCTTAATTGAAGAATCGCAAAACCAGCAAGAAAAGAAT
GAACAAGAATTATTGGAATTAGATAAATGGGCAAGTTTGTGGAATTGGTTTAACATAACAAATTGGCTGT
GGTATATAAAATTATTCATAATGATAGTAGGAGGCTTGGTAGGTTTAAGAATAGTTTTTGCTGTACTTTC
TATAGTGAATAGAGTTAGGCAGGGATATTCACCATTATCGTTTCAGACCCACCTCCCAACCCCGAGGGGA
CCGAGCTCAAGCTTCGAACGCGTGCTAGTTATTAATAGTAATCAATTACGGGGTCATTAGTTCATAGCCC
ATATATGGAGTTCCGCGTTACATAACTTACGGTAAATGGCCCGCCTGGCTGACCGCCCAACGACCCCCGC
CCATTGACGTCAATAATGACGTATGTTCCCATAGTAACGCCAATAGGGACTTTCCATTGACGTCAATGGG
TGGAGTATTTACGGTAAACTGCCCACTTGGCAGTACATCAAGTGTATCATATGCCAAGTACGCCCCCTAT
TGACGTCAATGACGGTAAATGGCCCGCCTGGCATTATGCCCAGTACATGACCTTATGGGACTTTCCTACT
TGGCAGTACATCTACGTATTAGTCATCGCTATTACCATGGTGATGCGGTTTTGGCAGTACATCAATGGGC
GTGGATAGCGGTTTGACTCACGGGGATTTCCAAGTCTCCACCCCATTGACGTCAATGGGAGTTTGTTTTG
GCACCAAAATCAACGGGACTTTCCAAAATGTCGTAACAACTCCGCCCCATTGACGCAAATGGGCGGTAGG
CGTGTACGGTGGGAGGTCTATATAAGCAGAGCTCGTTTAGTGAACCGGGCTCGTTTAGTGAACCGAATTC
TGCAGTCGACGGTACCGCGGGCCCGGGATCCACCGGTCGCCACCATGGTGAGCAAGGGCGAGGAGCTGTT
CACCGGGGTGGTGCCCATCCTGGTCGAGCTGGACGGCGACGTAAACGGCCACAAGTTCAGCGTGTCCGGC
GAGGGCGAGGGCGATGCCACCTACGGCAAGCTGACCCTGAAGTTCATCTGCACCACCGGCAAGCTGCCCG
TGCCCTGGCCCACCCTCGTGACCACCCTGACCTACGGCGTGCAGTGCTTCAGCCGCTACCCCGACCACAT
GAAGCAGCACGACTTCTTCAAGTCCGCCATGCCCGAAGGCTACGTCCAGGAGCGCACCATCTTCTTCAAG
GACGACGGCAACTACAAGACCCGCGCCGAGGTGAAGTTCGAGGGCGACACCCTGGTGAACCGCATCGAGC
TGAAGGGCATCGACTTCAAGGAGGACGGCAACATCCTGGGGCACAAGCTGGAGTACAACTACAACAGCCA
CAACGTCTATATCATGGCCGACAAGCAGAAGAACGGCATCAAGGTGAACTTCAAGATCCGCCACAACATC
GAGGACGGCAGCGTGCAGCTCGCCGACCACTACCAGCAGAACACCCCCATCGGCGACGGCCCCGTGCTGC
TGCCCGACAACCACTACCTGAGCACCCAGTCCAAGCTGAGCAAAGACCCCAACGAGAAGCGCGATCACAT
GGTCCTGCTGGAGTTCGTGACCGCCGCCGGGATCACTCTCGGCATGGACGAGCTGTACAAGGGCGGAAGC
GGAGGCTCCGGGGGAAGTGCGGCCGCTTCCCGGATGTCAACTCCAACAGATCCCGGAGCTATGCCGCACC
CGGGTCCGTCTCCAGGTCCGGGCCCGAGCCCCGGACCGATCCTGGGTCCGTCGCCGGGCCCGGGCCCGTC
TCCGGGTAGCGTGCATAGCATGATGGGTCCGTCGCCGGGCCCGCCCTCAGTCAGTCACCCGATGCCAACC
ATGGGTTCCACTGATTTTCCGCAAGAAGGCATGCATCAGATGCATAAGCCGATCGATGGTATCCACGATA
AAGGTATTGTAGAAGACATCCACTGCGGCAGCATGAAGGGCACCGGCATGCGTCCGCCGCATCCGGGCAT
GGGCCCGCCACAAAGCCCGATGGACCAGCATTCCCAAGGTTATATGAGCCCGCACCCGAGCCCGCTGGGC
GCGCCGGAGCATGTTTCCAGCCCGATGTCTGGTGGCGGTCCGACCCCGCCACAAATGCCGCCATCGCAAC
CAGGCGCTCTTATCCCGGGCGACCCGCAAGCGATGAGCCAACCAAATCGTGGTCCGAGCCCGTTCAGCCC
CGTGCAGCTCCATCAGTTGCGTGCCCAGATTTTGGCGTACAAGATGCTGGCGCGCGGTCAGCCGCTGCCG
GAAACACTGCAGCTCGCGGTTCAGGGCAAACGCACCCTCCCGGGTTTGCAGCAACAACAGCAACAACAGC
AGCAACAGCAACAACAACAGCAGCAGCAGCAGCAGCAACAGCAACAGCCTCAGCAGCAGCCGCCACAACC
GCAGACCCAGCAACAACAACAGCCGGCACTGGTCAATTATAACCGTCCTAGCGGCCGTATGGAAGAGAGC
CACTTCAACAGCAACCCCTACTTCTGGCCGAGCATTCCGACGGTGTCCGGCCAGATCGAAAATACCATGT
TCATTAACAAGATGAAGGACCAGTTACTGCCCGAGAAAGGTTGCGGTCTGGCGCCGCCACACTATCCGAC
CCTGCTCACTGTCCCGGCAAGTGTTTCCCTGCCGTCCGGCATCAGTATGGATACCGAATCGAAGTCTGAT
CAGCTGACACCTCACAGCCAAGCCAGCGTCACCCAGAACATTACCGTTGTTCCGGTGCCGTCAACTGGCC
TGATGACCGCGGGTGTTTCTTGTAGCCAACGTTGGCGTCGTGAAGGGAGCCAATCCAGAGGTCCGGGTTT
AGTTATCACCAGCCCGTCTGGTAGCTTGGTTACCACCGCTAGCTCAGCGCAAACCTTCCCCATCAGCGCT
CCGATGATCGTGTCTGCACTGCCGCCGGGTAGCCAAGCGCTACAGGTGGTGCCGGACCTGTCTAAGAAGG
TGGCCAGCACGCTGACTGAGGAAGGTGGAGGTGGCGGTGGCGGTGGTGGTTCCGTGGCGCCGAAACCACC
GCGTGGTCGT
Features (pLannotate 1.2.2; 30 found; start..end, strand, type, name):
    119..187     +  CDS            nef (fragment): NEF_HV1Z2 - Experimental evidence at protein level: Swiss-Prot protein existence level 1. Extracellular Nef protein targets CD4(+) T-lymphocytes for apoptosis by interacting with CXCR4 surface receptors. From Human immunodeficiency virus type 1 group M subtype D (isolate Z2/CDC-Z34) (HIV-1).
    189..324     +  LTR            3' LTR (ΔU3) (fragment): self-inactivating 3' long terminal repeat (LTR) from HIV-1
    410..465     +  polyA_signal   β-globin poly(A) signal: rabbit β-globin polyadenylation signal (Gil and Proudfoot, 1987)
    850..866     -  protein_bind   lac operator: The lac repressor binds to the lac operator to inhibit transcription in E. coli. This inhibition can be relieved by adding lactose or isopropyl-β-D-thiogalactopyranoside (IPTG). lac repressor encoded by lacI
    874..904     -  promoter       lac promoter: promoter for the E. coli lac operon
    919..940     -  protein_bind   CAP binding site: CAP binding activates transcription in the presence of cAMP. E. coli catabolite activator protein
    953..992     -  CDS            lacI (fragment): lac repressor; lacI; The lac repressor binds to the lac operator to inhibit transcription in E. coli. This inhibition can be relieved by adding lactose or isopropyl-β-D-thiogalactopyranoside (IPTG).
    999..1021    +  promoter       SV40 promoter (fragment): SV40 enhancer and early promoter
   1045..1180    +  rep_origin     SV40 ori: SV40 origin of replication
   1200..1334    +  polyA_signal   SV40 poly(A) signal: SV40 polyadenylation signal
   1336..1390    -  CDS            lacI (fragment): lac repressor; lacI; The lac repressor binds to the lac operator to inhibit transcription in E. coli. This inhibition can be relieved by adding lactose or isopropyl-β-D-thiogalactopyranoside (IPTG).
   1573..2161    -  rep_origin     ori: high-copy-number ColE1/pMB1/pBR322/pUC origin of replication
   2332..3192    -  CDS            AmpR: β-lactamase; bla; confers resistance to ampicillin, carbenicillin, and related antibiotics
   3193..3297    -  promoter       AmpR promoter: bla
   3328..3707    +  enhancer       CMV enhancer: human cytomegalovirus immediate early enhancer
   3709..3966    +  LTR            5' LTR (truncated): truncated 5' long terminal repeat (LTR) from HIV-1
   4013..4138    +  misc_feature   HIV-1 Ψ: packaging signal of human immunodeficiency virus type 1
   4122..4481    +  CDS            HIV-1 gag (fragment): gag protein from human immunodeficiency virus 1; gag
   4630..4747    +  misc_feature   cPPT/CTS: central polypurine tract and central termination sequence of HIV-1
   4890..4973    +  CDS            vif (fragment): VIF_HV1BR - Experimental evidence at protein level: Swiss-Prot protein existence level 1. Counteracts the innate antiviral activity of host APOBEC3F and APOBEC3G. Forms a complex with host APOBEC3F and APOBEC3G thus preventing the entry of these lethally hypermutating enzymes into progeny virions. Recruits an active E3 ubiquitin ligase complex composed of elongin BC, CUL5, and RBX2 to induce polyubiquitination of APOBEC3G and APOBEC3F. In turn, they are directed to the 26S proteasome for degradation. Vif interaction with APOBEC3G also blocks its cytidine deaminase activity in a proteasome-inde
   5107..5340    +  misc_feature   RRE: The Rev response element (RRE) of HIV-1 allows for Rev-dependent mRNA export from the nucleus to the cytoplasm.
   5717..5742    +  CDS            Rev (fragment): human immunodeficiency virus 1 (HIV-1) Rev protein; rev; enhances nuclear export of unspliced and incompletely spliced viral mRNAs
   5742..5758    +  misc_feature   MCS (fragment): multiple cloning site
   5826..6129    +  enhancer       CMV enhancer: human cytomegalovirus immediate early enhancer
   6130..6333    +  promoter       CMV promoter: human cytomegalovirus (CMV) immediate early promoter
   6349..6365    +  promoter       tight TRE promoter (fragment): Tet-responsive promoter PTight, consisting of seven tet operator sequences followed by the minimal CMV promoter
   6364..6401    +  misc_feature   MCS (fragment): multiple cloning site
   6415..7131    +  CDS            mEGFP: mEGFP is a basic (constitutively fluorescent) green fluorescent protein published in 2002, derived from Aequorea victoria. It has moderate acid sensitivity.
   7174..7965    +  CDS            SMARCA2 (fragment): SMCA2_HUMAN - Also known as BAF190B, BRM, SNF2A, SNF2L2. Experimental evidence at protein level: Swiss-Prot protein existence level 1. Involved in transcriptional activation and repression of select genes by chromatin remodeling (alteration of DNA-nucleosome topology). Component of SWI/SNF chromatin remodeling complexes that carry out key enzymatic activities, changing chromatin structure by altering DNA-histone contacts within a nucleosome in an ATP-dependent manner. Binds DNA non-specifically (PubMed:22952240, PubMed:26601204). Belongs to the neural progenitors-specific chromatin remodeling
   7969..93      +  CDS            ZNF384 (fragment) (across the origin): ZN384_HUMAN - Also known as CAGH1, CIZ, NMP4, TNRC1. Experimental evidence at protein level: Swiss-Prot protein existence level 1. Transcription factor that binds the consensus DNA sequence [GC]AAAAA. Seems to bind and regulate the promoters of MMP1, MMP3, MMP7 and COL1A1 (By similarity). From Homo sapiens (Human).
