[The description below was written by a language model from this plasmid's Addgene catalogue record and pLannotate feature annotations shown in this document.]
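Description:
CL20_mEGFP_FOidr_178 is an 8,550-nt mammalian expression plasmid built on the CL20 backbone. The catalogue lists it simply as a mammalian expression vector, but the feature table shows the architecture of a self-inactivating HIV-1 lentiviral transfer vector. It is propagated in E. coli through a high-copy ColE1/pUC-type origin and selected with ampicillin via the β-lactamase gene. The recorded growth strain is a recombination-deficient one, which suits plasmids carrying repeated LTR sequences. The viral portion begins with a CMV enhancer fused to a truncated 5' LTR, so the genomic RNA can be transcribed in packaging cells. This is followed by the Ψ packaging signal with a partial gag fragment, the cPPT/CTS element, and the Rev response element for Rev-dependent nuclear export. It ends in a ΔU3 3' LTR followed by a rabbit β-globin polyadenylation signal. Small vif, rev and nef fragments are residual HIV-1 sequence rather than functional genes. An SV40 origin and SV40 poly(A) signal sit in the plasmid backbone.

The payload is driven by an internal CMV enhancer/promoter. It encodes monomeric EGFP fused at the N terminus of FOidr_178, an intrinsically disordered region taken from the human oncogenic fusion protein SMARCA2_ZNF384. The depositor comment indicates residues 1–490 of that fusion. Consistent with this, the annotation detects a SMARCA2 fragment immediately followed by a ZNF384 fragment, which runs across the numbering origin of the circular sequence. The insert is recorded as unmutated. The stated purpose is to express the fluorescently tagged IDR in mammalian cells. The associated publication concerns protein condensate formation, which suggests the tag is used to image the region's localisation and condensate-forming behaviour, although the record does not detail specific assays.
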