Addgene plasmid #244730: CL20_mEGFP_FOidr_178
Purpose: Express mEGFP-tagged intrinsically disordered protein (IDR), FOidr_178, derived from human fusion protein SMARCA2_ZNF384
Depositing lab: Richard Kriwacki. Depositing organization: St. Jude Children's Research Hospital. Publication: Proteome-wide computational analyses reveal links between protein condensate formation and RNA biology. Maiti S, Tripathi S, Baggett DW, Phillips AH, Park CG, Wang J, Wahiduzzaman, Freyaldenhoven WT, Kinger S, Pioso BJ, Bollinger JC, Somjee R, Lang B, Babu MM, Kriwacki RW. Sci Adv. 2025 Dec 5;11(49):eady1420. doi: 10.1126/sciadv.ady1420. Epub 2025 Dec 3. PubMed 41337585.
Backbone
  Vector backbone: CL20
  Vector type: Mammalian Expression
Growth in bacteria
  Bacterial resistance: Ampicillin, 100 μg/mL
  Growth temperature: 37°C
  Growth strain: NEB Stable
  Copy number: High Copy
Gene/Insert
  Gene/Insert name: FOidr_178
  Species: H. sapiens (human)
  Mutation: Unmutated
  Tag / fusion protein: monomeric EGFP (N terminal on insert)
  Cloning method: Restriction Enzyme; 5′ cloning site Unknown (unknown if destroyed)
Terms and licenses: Academic/Nonprofit Terms; Industry Terms: Not Available to Industry
Depositor comments: SMARCA2_ZNF384_1_490
How to cite: CL20_mEGFP_FOidr_178 was a gift from Richard Kriwacki (Addgene plasmid # 244730 ; http://n2t.net/addgene:244730 ; RRID:Addgene_244730)
